Addgene plasmid #188857: Terminase_T4
Purpose: Large terminase from phage T4
Depositing lab: Feng Zhang. Depositing organization: Broad Institute. Publication: Prokaryotic innate immunity through pattern recognition of conserved viral proteins. Gao LA, Wilkinson ME, Strecker J, Makarova KS, Macrae RK, Koonin EV, Zhang F. Science. 2022 Aug 12;377(6607):eabm4096. doi: 10.1126/science.abm4096. Epub 2022 Aug 12. PubMed 35951700.
Backbone
  Vector backbone: pBAD
  Backbone size w/o insert (bp): 3590
  Total vector size (bp): 5423
  Vector type: Bacterial Expression
Growth in bacteria
  Bacterial resistance: Ampicillin, 100 μg/mL
  Growth temperature: 37°C
  Growth strain: DH5alpha
  Copy number: High Copy
Gene/Insert
  Gene/Insert name: Terminase
  Insert size (bp): 1833
  GenBank ID: NP_049776.1
  Cloning method: Gibson Cloning
  Sequencing primers: 5′ N/A
Terms and licenses: Academic/Nonprofit Terms; Industry Terms: Not Available to Industry
How to cite: Terminase_T4 was a gift from Feng Zhang (Addgene plasmid # 188857 ; http://n2t.net/addgene:188857 ; RRID:Addgene_188857)
