[The description below was written by a language model from this plasmid's Addgene catalogue record and pLannotate feature annotations shown in this document.]
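Description:
Terminase_T4 is a 5.4 kb bacterial expression plasmid built on a pBAD backbone that places the large terminase subunit of bacteriophage T4 (gene 17 product, TerL) under arabinose-inducible control. It is maintained in E. coli through a ColE1/pMB1-type origin, recorded as high copy. Only a short fragment of the rop gene remains, alongside the pBR322 bom (basis of mobility) region. Selection is by ampicillin, through a β-lactamase gene driven by its own bla promoter.

The expression cassette follows the standard pBAD layout. The araC regulator gene is transcribed divergently from the araBAD promoter, so transcription of the downstream gene is repressed without L-arabinose and activated when it is added, which is useful for proteins that may be toxic or trigger a cellular response. The roughly 1.8 kb terminase open reading frame, inserted by Gibson assembly, sits directly downstream of the promoter and is followed by the rrnB T2 transcription terminator. No epitope or purification tags or reporter genes appear in the feature table.

In the phage, the large terminase is the ATP-driven motor that translocates viral DNA into empty procapsids, and it also acts as the endonuclease that cuts the genome to begin and end packaging. The associated publication concerns prokaryotic innate immunity through pattern recognition of conserved viral proteins. This suggests the plasmid is used to express this phage protein on its own in bacteria, for example to test whether it is recognised by a defence system, although the record itself gives the purpose only as supplying the T4 large terminase.
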