Features (pLannotate 1.2.2; 9 found; start..end, strand, type, name):
    308..448     -  misc_feature   bom: basis of mobility region from pBR322
    550..590     -  CDS            rop (fragment): Rop protein, which maintains plasmids at low copy number; rop
    712..1590    -  CDS            araC: L-arabinose regulatory protein; araC
   1617..1901    +  promoter       araBAD promoter: araBAD; promoter of the L-arabinose operon of E. coli; the araC regulatory gene is transcribed in the opposite direction (Guzman et al., 1995)
   1935..3764    +  CDS            17: TERL_BPT4 - Experimental evidence at protein level: Swiss-Prot protein existence level 1. [Isoform Terminase large subunit]: The terminase large subunit acts as an ATP driven molecular motor necessary for viral DNA translocation into empty capsids and as an endonuclease that cuts the viral genome to initiate and to end a packaging reaction (PubMed:11846554, PubMed:10967092, PubMed:12466275). The terminase lies at a unique vertex of the procapsid and is composed of two subunits, a small terminase subunit involved in viral DNA recognition (packaging sequence), and a large terminase subunit posse
   3788..3815    +  terminator     rrnB T2 terminator: transcription terminator T2 from the E. coli rrnB gene
   3834..3925    +  promoter       AmpR promoter: bla
   3926..4786    +  CDS            AmpR: β-lactamase; bla; confers resistance to ampicillin, carbenicillin, and related antibiotics
   4957..122     +  rep_origin     ori (across the origin): high-copy-number ColE1/pMB1/pBR322/pUC origin of replication
>Addgene plasmid #188857 | Terminase_T4 | addgene full sequence | sequence record 369437 | Addgene NGS Result
AGCGCACGAGGGAGCTTCCAGGGGGAAACGCCTGGTATCTTTATAGTCCTGTCGGGTTTCGCCACCTCTG
ACTTGAGCGTCGATTTTTGTGATGCTCGTCAGGGGGGCGGAGCCTATGGAAAAACGCCAGCAACGCGGCC
TTTTTACGGTTCCTGGCCTTTTGCTGGCCTTTTGCTCACATGTTCTTTCCTGCGTTATCCCCTGATTCTG
TGGATAACCGTATTACCGCCTTTGAGTGAGCTGATACCGCTCGCCGCAGCCGAACGACCGAGCGCAGCGA
GTCAGTGAGCGAGGAAGCGGAAGAGCGCCTGATGCGGTATTTTCTCCTTACGCATCTGTGCGGTATTTCA
CACCGCATATGGTGCACTCTCAGTACAATCTGCTCTGATGCCGCATAGTTAAGCCAGTATACACTCCGCT
ATCGCTACGTGACTGGGTCATGGCTGCGCCCCGACACCCGCCAACACCCGCTGACGCGCCCTGACGGGCT
TGTCTGCTCCCGGCATCCGCTTACAGACAAGCTGTGACCGTCTCCGGGAGCTGCATGTGTCAGAGGTTTT
CACCGTCATCACCGAAACGCGCGAGGCAGCAGATCAATTCGCGCGCGAAGGCGAAGCGGCATGCATAATG
TGCCTGTCAAATGGACGAAGCAGGGATTCTGCAAACCCTATGCTACTCCGTCAAGCCGTCAATTGTCTGA
TTCGTTACCAATTATGACAACTTGACGGCTACATCATTCACTTTTTCTTCACAACCGGCACGGAACTCGC
TCGGGCTGGCCCCGGTGCATTTTTTAAATACCCGCGAGAAATAGAGTTGATCGTCAAAACCAACATTGCG
ACCGACGGTGGCGATAGGCATCCGGGTGGTGCTCAAAAGCAGCTTCGCCTGGCTGATACGTTGGTCCTCG
CGCCAGCTTAAGACGCTAATCCCTAACTGCTGGCGGAAAAGATGTGACAGACGCGACGGCGACAAGCAAA
CATGCTGTGCGACGCTGGCGATATCAAAATTGCTGTCTGCCAGGTGATCGCTGATGTACTGACAAGCCTC
GCGTACCCGATTATCCATCGGTGGATGGAGCGACTCGTTAATCGCTTCCATGCGCCGCAGTAACAATTGC
TCAAGCAGATTTATCGCCAGCAGCTCCGAATAGCGCCCTTCCCCTTGCCCGGCGTTAATGATTTGCCCAA
ACAGGTCGCTGAAATGCGGCTGGTGCGCTTCATCCGGGCGAAAGAACCCCGTATTGGCAAATATTGACGG
CCAGTTAAGCCATTCATGCCAGTAGGCGCGCGGACGAAAGTAAACCCACTGGTGATACCATTCGCGAGCC
TCCGGATGACGACCGTAGTGATGAATCTCTCCTGGCGGGAACAGCAAAATATCACCCGGTCGGCAAACAA
ATTCTCGTCCCTGATTTTTCACCACCCCCTGACCGCGAATGGTGAGATTGAGAATATAACCTTTCATTCC
CAGCGGTCGGTCGATAAAAAAATCGAGATAACCGTTGGCCTCAATCGGCGTTAAACCCGCCACCAGATGG
GCATTAAACGAGTATCCCGGCAGCAGGGGATCATTTTGCGCTTCAGCCATACTTTTCATACTCCCGCCAT
TCAGAGAAGAAACCAATTGTCCATATTGCATCAGACATTGCCGTCACTGCGTCTTTTACTGGCTCTTCTC
GCTAACCAAACCGGTAACCCCGCTTATTAAAAGCATTCTGTAACAAAGCGGGACCAAAGCCATGACAAAA
ACGCGTAACAAAAGTGTCTATAATCACGGCAGAAAAGTCCACATTGATTATTTGCACGGCGTCACACTTT
GCTATGCCATAGCATTTTTATCCATAAGATTAGCGGATCCTACCTGACGCTTTTTATCGCAACTCTCTAC
TGTTTCTCCATACCCGTTTTTTGGGCTAACAGGAGGAATTAACCATGGAACAACCGATTAATGTATTAAA
TGATTTCCATCCGTTAAATGAAGCTGGAAAAATTTTAATAAAACACCCAAGCTTAGCGGAAAGAAAAGAT
GAAGATGGAATTCATTGGATAAAATCTCAGTGGGATGGAAAATGGTATCCTGAAAAATTCAGTGATTACC
TTCGTCTACACAAAATAGTAAAAATTCCAAACAACTCTGATAAGCCTGAATTATTTCAAACTTATAAAGA
TAAGAATAATAAAAGATCTCGGTATATGGGTCTTCCTAACTTGAAACGAGCTAATATTAAAACACAATGG
ACTCGTGAAATGGTTGAGGAATGGAAAAAATGCCGAGATGATATTGTTTATTTTGCAGAAACATACTGTG
CCATTACTCATATTGACTATGGTGTCATAAAGGTTCAATTACGTGACTATCAGCGTGATATGCTCAAAAT
AATGTCATCTAAACGTATGACTGTTTGTAATCTATCGCGCCAGCTCGGTAAAACCACCGTAGTAGCTATT
TTCCTTGCACACTTTGTATGTTTTAACAAAGATAAAGCTGTAGGTATTCTTGCACACAAAGGCTCAATGT
CTGCGGAAGTTTTAGACCGTACTAAGCAAGCAATTGAACTGCTTCCTGACTTTTTACAACCAGGAATTGT
TGAATGGAATAAGGGTTCAATTGAACTAGATAATGGTTCTTCAATTGGCGCTTATGCTTCCTCTCCTGAC
GCAGTTCGTGGTAACTCGTTCGCAATGATTTACATTGACGAATGTGCGTTTATTCCAAACTTCCATGATT
CCTGGCTTGCTATTCAACCAGTAATTTCATCTGGTCGTCGTTCGAAAATTATTATTACTACGACTCCTAA
TGGATTAAATCATTTTTATGATATTTGGACTGCTGCTGTCGAAGGTAAATCTGGATTTGAACCATATACT
GCTATTTGGAATTCAGTTAAAGAACGTCTTTATAACGATGAAGATATTTTTGACGATGGATGGCAATGGA
GCATACAAACCATTAATGGTTCTTCATTAGCTCAATTCCGTCAAGAACATACTGCAGCGTTTGAAGGGAC
TTCTGGTACATTAATTTCAGGAATGAAATTAGCTGTTATGGATTTTATTGAAGTAACACCAGATGATCAT
GGTTTTCACCAATTTAAAAAACCTGAACCAGATAGAAAATATATTGCAACTCTAGATTGCTCAGAAGGTC
GTGGGCAAGATTACCACGCTTTGCATATTATTGATGTTACTGATGATGTGTGGGAACAGGTTGGTGTTTT
GCATTCAAACACTATTTCTCATTTAATTCTACCTGACATCGTTATGCGTTATTTAGTAGAATACAATGAA
TGCCCAGTTTATATTGAATTAAATAGTACTGGTGTGTCAGTTGCAAAATCGCTTTATATGGATTTAGAAT
ACGAAGGTGTTATCTGCGATTCATATACTGATTTAGGAATGAAACAAACTAAACGCACGAAAGCAGTAGG
ATGTTCCACGCTAAAAGACCTTATTGAAAAAGATAAGCTTATTATTCATCACCGAGCGACTATTCAAGAA
TTTAGAACGTTTAGTGAAAAAGGCGTGTCTTGGGCGGCTGAAGAAGGTTATCATGACGATTTAGTAATGT
CTTTAGTGATTTTTGGATGGTTATCAACGCAGTCAAAATTTATTGATTATGCGGATAAAGATGACATGCG
ATTAGCATCTGAAGTATTTTCAAAAGAGCTTCAGGATATGAGCGACGACTACGCGCCAGTTATATTTGTG
GATTCGGTTCATTCTGCTGAGTATGTTCCAGTATCTCATGGTATGTCAATGGTATAATGCCAGGCATCAA
ATTAAGCAGAAGGCCATCCTGACGGATGGCCTTTTTGCGTTTCTACAAACTCTTTTGTTTATTTTTCTAA
ATACATTCAAATATGTATCCGCTCATGAGACAATAACCCTGATAAATGCTTCAATAATATTGAAAAAGGA
AGAGTATGAGTATTCAACATTTCCGTGTCGCCCTTATTCCCTTTTTTGCGGCATTTTGCCTTCCTGTTTT
TGCTCACCCAGAAACGCTGGTGAAAGTAAAAGATGCTGAAGATCAGTTGGGTGCACGAGTGGGTTACATC
GAACTGGATCTCAACAGCGGTAAGATCCTTGAGAGTTTTCGCCCCGAAGAACGTTTTCCAATGATGAGCA
CTTTTAAAGTTCTGCTATGTGGCGCGGTATTATCCCGTGTTGACGCCGGGCAAGAGCAACTCGGTCGCCG
CATACACTATTCTCAGAATGACTTGGTTGAGTACTCACCAGTCACAGAAAAGCATCTTACGGATGGCATG
ACAGTAAGAGAATTATGCAGTGCTGCCATAACCATGAGTGATAACACTGCGGCCAACTTACTTCTGACAA
CGATCGGAGGACCGAAGGAGCTAACCGCTTTTTTGCACAACATGGGGGATCATGTAACTCGCCTTGATCG
TTGGGAACCGGAGCTGAATGAAGCCATACCAAACGACGAGCGTGACACCACGATGCCTGTAGCAATGGCA
ACAACGTTGCGCAAACTATTAACTGGCGAACTACTTACTCTAGCTTCCCGGCAACAATTAATAGACTGGA
TGGAGGCGGATAAAGTTGCAGGACCACTTCTGCGCTCGGCCCTTCCGGCTGGCTGGTTTATTGCTGATAA
ATCTGGAGCCGGTGAGCGTGGGTCTCGCGGTATCATTGCAGCACTGGGGCCAGATGGTAAGCCCTCCCGT
ATCGTAGTTATCTACACGACGGGGAGTCAGGCAACTATGGATGAACGAAATAGACAGATCGCTGAGATAG
GTGCCTCACTGATTAAGCATTGGTAACTGTCAGACCAAGTTTACTCATATATACTTTAGATTGATTTAAA
ACTTCATTTTTAATTTAAAAGGATCTAGGTGAAGATCCTTTTTGATAATCTCATGACCAAAATCCCTTAA
CGTGAGTTTTCGTTCCACTGAGCGTCAGACCCCGTAGAAAAGATCAAAGGATCTTCTTGAGATCCTTTTT
TTCTGCGCGTAATCTGCTGCTTGCAAACAAAAAAACCACCGCTACCAGCGGTGGTTTGTTTGCCGGATCA
AGAGCTACCAACTCTTTTTCCGAAGGTAACTGGCTTCAGCAGAGCGCAGATACCAAATACTGTCCTTCTA
GTGTAGCCGTAGTTAGGCCACCACTTCAAGAACTCTGTAGCACCGCCTACATACCTCGCTCTGCTAATCC
TGTTACCAGTGGCTGCTGCCAGTGGCGATAAGTCGTGTCTTACCGGGTTGGACTCAAGACGATAGTTACC
GGATAAGGCGCAGCGGTCGGGCTGAACGGGGGGTTCGTGCACACAGCCCAGCTTGGAGCGAACGACCTAC
ACCGAACTGAGATACCTACAGCGTGAGCTATGAGAAAGCGCCACGCTTCCCGAAGGGAGAAAGGCGGACA
GGTATCCGGTAAGCGGCAGGGTCGGAACAGGAG
